Addgene plasmid #129435: pTRE2 EGFP
Purpose: express GFP
Depositing lab: Oskar Laur. Depositing organization: Emory University.
Backbone
  Vector backbone: pTRE2
  Vector type: Mammalian Expression
Growth in bacteria
  Bacterial resistance: Ampicillin, 100 μg/mL
  Growth temperature: 37°C
  Growth strain: DH5alpha
  Copy number: High Copy
Gene/Insert
  Gene/Insert name: GFP
  Species: Synthetic
  Cloning method: Ligation Independent Cloning
Terms and licenses: Academic/Nonprofit Terms; Industry Terms: Not Available to Industry
How to cite: pTRE2 EGFP was a gift from Oskar Laur (Addgene plasmid # 129435 ; http://n2t.net/addgene:129435 ; RRID:Addgene_129435)
