[The description below was written by a language model from this plasmid's Addgene catalogue record and pLannotate feature annotations shown in this document.]
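Description:
pTRE2 EGFP is a 4,480-nt mammalian expression plasmid built on the pTRE2 backbone, designed for tetracycline-regulated expression of enhanced GFP. It is maintained in E. coli through a high-copy ColE1/pUC-type origin of replication and selected with ampicillin via a β-lactamase (AmpR) gene driven by its own bla promoter. No mammalian selection marker appears in the annotated features.

The expression cassette begins with a tetracycline response element containing seven copies of the tetO operator, placed immediately upstream of a minimal CMV immediate-early promoter. On its own the minimal promoter has very low activity. Transcription depends on a tetracycline-controlled transactivator (tTA or rtTA) binding the tetO repeats, and that transactivator is not encoded on this plasmid, so it must be supplied separately, for example from a co-transfected plasmid or a Tet-Off/Tet-On cell line. Downstream, flanked by remnants of a multiple cloning site, lies the mammalian codon-optimised EGFP coding sequence, which the record says was inserted by ligation-independent cloning. The transcript is processed using rabbit β-globin sequences: an intron, a short stretch of globin exon (annotated by similarity as an HBB coding fragment) and the β-globin polyadenylation signal. A small lacI fragment annotated in the backbone is probably a nonfunctional remnant.

The stated purpose is simply to express GFP. Given its design, the plasmid suits use as a doxycycline/tetracycline-responsive fluorescent reporter or as a control for testing inducibility and leakiness in Tet-regulated systems.
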