Features (pLannotate 1.2.2; 12 found; start..end, strand, type, name):
     20..290     +  protein_bind   tetracycline response element: contains seven copies of the tetracycline operator tetO tetracycline repressor TetR
    301..318     +  misc_feature   MCS (fragment): pUC18/19 multiple cloning site
    323..361     +  promoter       minimal CMV promoter: human cytomegalovirus (CMV) immediate early promoter
    455..481     +  misc_feature   MCS (fragment): pUC18/19 multiple cloning site
    495..1214    +  CDS            EGFP: the original enhanced GFP (Yang et al., 1996) mammalian codon-optimized
   1269..1841    +  intron         β-globin intron: intron from rabbit β-globin gene
   1845..1967    +  CDS            HBB: HBB_COLGU - Experimental evidence at transcript level: Swiss-Prot protein existence level 2. Involved in oxygen transport from the lung to the various peripheral tissues. From Colobus guereza (Mantled guereza) (Eastern black-and-white colobus monkey).
   2038..2093    +  polyA_signal   β-globin poly(A) signal: rabbit β-globin polyadenylation signal (Gil and Proudfoot, 1987)
   2426..2479    -  CDS            lacI (fragment): lac repressor; lacI; The lac repressor binds to the lac operator to inhibit transcription in E. coli. This inhibition can be relieved by adding lactose or isopropyl-β-D-thiogalactopyranoside (IPTG).
   2662..3250    -  rep_origin     ori: high-copy-number ColE1/pMB1/pBR322/pUC origin of replication
   3421..4281    -  CDS            AmpR: β-lactamase; bla; confers resistance to ampicillin, carbenicillin, and related antibiotics
   4282..4386    -  promoter       AmpR promoter: bla
>Addgene plasmid #129435 | pTRE2 EGFP | addgene full sequence | sequence record 256213 | Addgene NGS Result
CTTCACTCGAGTTTACCACTCCCTATCAGTGATAGAGAAAAGTGAAAGTCGAGTTTACCACTCCCTATCA
GTGATAGAGAAAAGTGAAAGTCGAGTTTACCACTCCCTATCAGTGATAGAGAAAAGTGAAAGTCGAGTTT
ACCACTCCCTATCAGTGATAGAGAAAAGTGAAAGTCGAGTTTACCACTCCCTATCAGTGATAGAGAAAAG
TGAAAGTCGAGTTTACCACTCCCTATCAGTGATAGAGAAAAGTGAAAGTCGAGTTTACCACTCCCTATCA
GTGATAGAGAAAAGTGAAAGTCGAGCTCGGTACCCGGGTCGAGGTAGGCGTGTACGGTGGGAGGCCTATA
TAAGCAGAGCTCGTTTAGTGAACCGTCAGATCGCCTGGAGACGCCATCCACGCTGTTTTGACCTCCATAG
AAGACACCGGGACCGATCCAGCCTCCGCGGCCCCGAATTCGAGCTCGGTACCCGGGGATCCACCGGTCGC
CACCATGGTGAGCAAGGGCGAGGAGCTGTTCACCGGGGTGGTGCCCATCCTGGTCGAGCTGGACGGCGAC
GTAAACGGCCACAAGTTCAGCGTGTCCGGCGAGGGCGAGGGCGATGCCACCTACGGCAAGCTGACCCTGA
AGTTCATCTGCACCACCGGCAAGCTGCCCGTGCCCTGGCCCACCCTCGTGACCACCCTGACCTACGGCGT
GCAGTGCTTCAGCCGCTACCCCGACCACATGAAGCAGCACGACTTCTTCAAGTCCGCCATGCCCGAAGGC
TACGTCCAGGAGCGCACCATCTTCTTCAAGGACGACGGCAACTACAAGACCCGCGCCGAGGTGAAGTTCG
AGGGCGACACCCTGGTGAACCGCATCGAGCTGAAGGGCATCGACTTCAAGGAGGACGGCAACATCCTGGG
GCACAAGCTGGAGTACAACTACAACAGCCACAACGTCTATATCATGGCCGACAAGCAGAAGAACGGCATC
AAGGTGAACTTCAAGATCCGCCACAACATCGAGGACGGCAGCGTGCAGCTCGCCGACCACTACCAGCAGA
ACACCCCCATCGGCGACGGCCCCGTGCTGCTGCCCGACAACCACTACCTGAGCACCCAGTCCGCCCTGAG
CAAAGACCCCAACGAGAAGCGCGATCACATGGTCCTGCTGGAGTTCGTGACCGCCGCCGGGATCACTCTC
GGCATGGACGAGCTGTACAAGTAAAGCGGCCGCATCGATAAGCTTGTCGACGATATCTCTAGAGCTGAGA
ACTTCAGGGTGAGTTTGGGGACCCTTGATTGTTCTTTCTTTTTCGCTATTGTAAAATTCATGTTATATGG
AGGGGGCAAAGTTTTCAGGGTGTTGTTTAGAATGGGAAGATGTCCCTTGTATCACCATGGACCCTCATGA
TAATTTTGTTTCTTTCACTTTCTACTCTGTTGACAACCATTGTCTCCTCTTATTTTCTTTTCATTTTCTG
TAACTTTTTCGTTAAACTTTAGCTTGCATTTGTAACGAATTTTTAAATTCACTTTTGTTTATTTGTCAGA
TTGTAAGTACTTTCTCTAATCACTTTTTTTTCAAGGCAATCAGGGTATATTATATTGTACTTCAGCACAG
TTTTAGAGAACAATTGTTATAATTAAATGATAAGGTAGAATATTTCTGCATATAAATTCTGGCTGGCGTG
GAAATATTCTTATTGGTAGAAACAACTACACCCTGGTCATCATCCTGCCTTTCTCTTTATGGTTACAATG
ATATACACTGTTTGAGATGAGGATAAAATACTCTGAGTCCAAACCGGGCCCCTCTGCTAACCATGTTCAT
GCCTTCTTCTCTTTCCTACAGCTCCTGGGCAACGTGCTGGTTGTTGTGCTGTCTCATCATTTTGGCAAAG
AATTCACTCCTCAGGTGCAGGCTGCCTATCAGAAGGTGGTGGCTGGTGTGGCCAATGCCCTGGCTCACAA
ATACCACTGAGATCTTTTTCCCTCTGCCAAAAATTATGGGGACATCATGAAGCCCCTTGAGCATCTGACT
TCTGGCTAATAAAGGAAATTTATTTTCATTGCAATAGTGTGTTGGAATTTTTTGTGTCTCTCACTCGGAA
GGACATATGGGAGGGCAAATCATTTAAAACATCAGAATGAGTATTTGGTTTAGAGTTTGGCAACATATGC
CCATATGCTGGCTGCCATGAACAAAGGTTGGCTATAAAGAGGTCATCAGTATATGAAACAGCCCCCTGCT
GTCCATTCCTTATTCCATAGAAAAGCCTTGACTTGAGGTTAGATTTTTTTTATATTTTGTTTTGTGTTAT
TTTTTTCTTTAACATCCCTAAAATTTTCCTTACATGTTTTACTAGCCAGATTTTTCCTCCTCTCCTGACT
ACTCCCAGTCATAGCTGTCCCTCTTCTCTTATGGAGATCCCTCGACTGCATTAATGAATCGGCCAACGCG
CGGGGAGAGGCGGTTTGCGTATTGGGCGCTCTTCCGCTTCCTCGCTCACTGACTCGCTGCGCTCGGTCGT
TCGGCTGCGGCGAGCGGTATCAGCTCACTCAAAGGCGGTAATACGGTTATCCACAGAATCAGGGGATAAC
GCAGGAAAGAACATGTGAGCAAAAGGCCAGCAAAAGGCCAGGAACCGTAAAAAGGCCGCGTTGCTGGCGT
TTTTCCATAGGCTCCGCCCCCCTGACGAGCATCACAAAAATCGACGCTCAAGTCAGAGGTGGCGAAACCC
GACAGGACTATAAAGATACCAGGCGTTTCCCCCTGGAAGCTCCCTCGTGCGCTCTCCTGTTCCGACCCTG
CCGCTTACCGGATACCTGTCCGCCTTTCTCCCTTCGGGAAGCGTGGCGCTTTCTCATAGCTCACGCTGTA
GGTATCTCAGTTCGGTGTAGGTCGTTCGCTCCAAGCTGGGCTGTGTGCACGAACCCCCCGTTCAGCCCGA
CCGCTGCGCCTTATCCGGTAACTATCGTCTTGAGTCCAACCCGGTAAGACACGACTTATCGCCACTGGCA
GCAGCCACTGGTAACAGGATTAGCAGAGCGAGGTATGTAGGCGGTGCTACAGAGTTCTTGAAGTGGTGGC
CTAACTACGGCTACACTAGAAGAACAGTATTTGGTATCTGCGCTCTGCTGAAGCCAGTTACCTTCGGAAA
AAGAGTTGGTAGCTCTTGATCCGGCAAACAAACCACCGCTGGTAGCGGTGGTTTTTTTGTTTGCAAGCAG
CAGATTACGCGCAGAAAAAAAGGATCTCAAGAAGATCCTTTGATCTTTTCTACGGGGTCTGACGCTCAGT
GGAACGAAAACTCACGTTAAGGGATTTTGGTCATGAGATTATCAAAAAGGATCTTCACCTAGATCCTTTT
AAATTAAAAATGAAGTTTTAAATCAATCTAAAGTATATATGAGTAAACTTGGTCTGACAGTTACCAATGC
TTAATCAGTGAGGCACCTATCTCAGCGATCTGTCTATTTCGTTCATCCATAGTTGCCTGACTCCCCGTCG
TGTAGATAACTACGATACGGGAGGGCTTACCATCTGGCCCCAGTGCTGCAATGATACCGCGAGACCCACG
CTCACCGGCTCCAGATTTATCAGCAATAAACCAGCCAGCCGGAAGGGCCGAGCGCAGAAGTGGTCCTGCA
ACTTTATCCGCCTCCATCCAGTCTATTAATTGTTGCCGGGAAGCTAGAGTAAGTAGTTCGCCAGTTAATA
GTTTGCGCAACGTTGTTGCCATTGCTACAGGCATCGTGGTGTCACGCTCGTCGTTTGGTATGGCTTCATT
CAGCTCCGGTTCCCAACGATCAAGGCGAGTTACATGATCCCCCATGTTGTGCAAAAAAGCGGTTAGCTCC
TTCGGTCCTCCGATCGTTGTCAGAAGTAAGTTGGCCGCAGTGTTATCACTCATGGTTATGGCAGCACTGC
ATAATTCTCTTACTGTCATGCCATCCGTAAGATGCTTTTCTGTGACTGGTGAGTACTCAACCAAGTCATT
CTGAGAATAGTGTATGCGGCGACCGAGTTGCTCTTGCCCGGCGTCAACACGGGATAATACCGCGCCACAT
AGCAGAACTTTAAAAGTGCTCATCATTGGAAAACGTTCTTCGGGGCGAAAACTCTCAAGGATCTTACCGC
TGTTGAGATCCAGTTCGATGTAACCCACTCGTGCACCCAACTGATCTTCAGCATCTTTTACTTTCACCAG
CGTTTCTGGGTGAGCAAAAACAGGAAGGCAAAATGCCGCAAAAAAGGGAATAAGGGCGACACGGAAATGT
TGAATACTCATACTCTTCCTTTTTCAATATTATTGAAGCATTTATCAGGGTTATTGTCTCATGAGCGGAT
ACATATTTGAATGTATTTAGAAAAATAAACAAATAGGGGTTCCGCGCACATTTCCCCGAAAAGTGCCACC
TGACGTCTAAGAAACCATTATTATCATGACATTAACCTATAAAAATAGGCGTATCACGAGGCCCTTTCGT
